>Addgene plasmid #146834 | pAc5.1B-EGFP-DmGW182-E962Q-dsRNAres_L | depositor full sequence | sequence record 289281 | Full Sequence
CTTCAAGGAATTAATTCTATATTCTAAAAACACAAATGATACTTCTAAAAAAAATCATGAATGGCATCAA
CTCTGAATCAAATCTTTGCAGATGCACCTACTTCTCATTTCCACTGTCACATCATTTTTCCAGATCTCGC
TGCCTGTTATGTGGCCCACAAACCAAGACACGTTTTATGGCCATTAAAGCTGGCTGATCGTCGCCAAACA
CCAAATACATATCAATATGTACATTCGAGAAAGAAGCGATCAAAGAAGCGTCTTCGGGCGAGTAGGAGAA
TGCGGAGGAGAAGGAGAACGAGCTGATCTAGTATCTCTCCACAATCCAATGCCAACTGACCAACTGGCCA
TATTCGGAGCAATTTGAAGCCAATTTCCATCGCCTGGCGATCGCTCCATTCTTGGCTATATGTTTTTCAC
CGTTCCCGGGGCCATTTTCAAAGACTCGTCGGTAAGATAAGATTGTGTCACTCGCTGTCTCTCTTCATTT
GTCGAAGAATGCTGAGGAATTTCGCGATGACGTCGGCGAGTATTTTGAAGAATGAGAATAATTTGTATTT
ATACGAAAATCAGTTAGTGGAATTTTCTACAAAAACATGTTATCTATAGATAATTTTGTTGCAAAATATG
TTGACTATGACAAAGATTGTATGTATATACCTTTAATGTATTCTCATTTTCTTATGTATTTATAATGGCA
ATGATGATACTGATGATATTTTAAGATGATGCCAGACCACAGGCTGATTTCTGCGTCTTTTGCCGAACGC
AGTGCATGTGCGGTTGTTGTTTTTTGGAATAGTTTCAATTTTCGGACTGTCCGCTTTGATTTCAGTTTCT
TGGCTTATTCAAAAAGCAAAGTAAAGCCAAAAAAGCGAGATGGCAATACCAAATGCGGCAAAACGGTAGT
GGAAGGAAAGGGGTGCGGGGCAGCGGAAGGAAGGGTGGGGCGGGGCGTGGCGGGGTCTGTGGCTGGGCGC
GACGTCACCGACGTTGGAGCCACTCCTTTGACCATGTGTGCGTGTGTGTATTATTCGTGTCTCGCCACTC
GCCGGTTGTTTTTTTCTTTTTATCTCGCTCTCTCTAGCGCCATCTCGTACGCATGCTCAACGCACCGCAT
GTTGCCGTGTCCTTTATGCGTCATTTTGGCTCGAAATAGGCAATTATTTAAACAAAGATTAGTCAACGAA
AACGCTAAAATAAATAAGTCTACAATATGGTTACTTATTGCCATGTGTGTGCAGCCAACGATAGCAACAA
AAGCAACAACACAGTGGCTTTCCCTCTTTCACTTTTTGTTTGCAAGCGCGTGCGAGCAAGACGGCACGAC
CGGCAAACGCAATTACGCTGACAAAGAGCAGACGAAGTTTTGGCCGAAAAACATCAAGGCGCCTGATACG
AATGCATTTGCAATAACAATTGCGATATTTAATATTGTTTATGAAGCTGTTTGACTTCAAAACACACAAA
AAAAAAAATAAAACAAATTATTTGAAAGAGAATTAGGAATCGGACAGCTTATCGTTACGGGCTAACAGCA
CACCGAGACGAAATAGCTTACCTGACGTCACAGCCTCTGGAAGAACTGCCGCCAAGCAGAGAGAGAGAGA
AAAAGAGGGAGAGCAGCTTAGACCGCATGTGCTTGTGTGTGAGGCGTCTCTCTCTTCGTCTCCTGTTTGC
GCAAACGCATAGACTGCACTGAGAAAATCGATTACCTATTTTTTATGAATGAATATTTGCACTATTACTA
TTCAAAACTATTAAGATAGCAATCACATTCAATAGCCAAATACTATACCACCTGAGCGATGCAACGAAAT
GATCAATTTGAGCAAAAATGCTGCATATTTAGGACGGCATCATTATAGAAATGCTTCTTGCTGTGTACTT
TTCTCTCGTCTGGCAGCTGTTTCGCCGTTATTGTTAAAACCGGCTTAAGTTAGGTGTGTTTTCTACGACT
AGTGATGCCCCTACTAGAAGATGTGTGTTGCACAAATGTCCCTGAATAACCAATTTGAAGTGCAGATAGC
AGTAAACGTAAGCTAATATGAATATTATTTAACTGTAATGTTTTAATATCGCTGGACATTACTAATAAAC
CCACTATAAACACATGTACATATGTATGTTTTGGCATACAATGAGTAGTTGGGGAAAAAATGTGTAAAAG
CACCGTGACCATCACAGCATAAAGATAACCAGCTGAAGTATCGAATATGAGTAACCCCCAAATTGAATCA
CATGCCGCAACTGATAGGACCCATGGAAGTACACTCTTCATGGCGATATACAAGACACACACAAGCACGA
ACACCCAGTTGCGGAGGAAATTCTCCGTAAATGAAAACCCAATCGGCGAACAATTCATACCCATATATGG
TAAAAGTTTTGAACGCGACTTGAGAGCGGAGAGCATTGCGGCTGATAAGGTTTTAGCGCTAAGCGGGCTT
TATAAAACGGGCTGCGGGACCAGTTTTCATATCACTACCGTTTGAGTTCTTGTGCTGTGTGGATACTCCT
CCCGACACAAAGCCGCTCCATCAGCCAGCAGTCGTCTAATCCAGAGACCCCGGATCGGGGTACCAACATG
GTGAGCAAGGGCGAGGAGCTGTTCACCGGGGTGGTGCCCATCCTGGTCGAGCTGGACGGCGACGTAAACG
GCCACAAGTTCAGCGTGTCCGGCGAGGGCGAGGGCGATGCCACCTACGGCAAGCTGACCCTGAAGTTCAT
CTGCACCACCGGCAAGCTGCCCGTGCCCTGGCCCACCCTCGTGACCACCCTGACCTACGGCGTGCAGTGC
TTCAGCCGCTACCCCGACCACATGAAGCAGCACGACTTCTTCAAGTCCGCCATGCCCGAAGGCTACGTCC
AGGAGCGCACCATCTTCTTCAAGGACGACGGCAACTACAAGACCCGCGCCGAGGTGAAGTTCGAGGGCGA
CACCCTGGTGAACCGCATCGAGCTGAAGGGCATCGACTTCAAGGAGGACGGCAACATCCTGGGGCACAAG
CTGGAGTACAACTACAACAGCCACAACGTCTATATCATGGCCGACAAGCAGAAGAACGGCATCAAGGTGA
ACTTCAAGATCCGCCACAACATCGAGGACGGCAGCGTGCAGCTCGCCGACCACTACCAGCAGAACACCCC
CATCGGCGACGGCCCCGTGCTGCTGCCCGACAACCACTACCTGAGCACCCAGTCCGCCCTGAGCAAAGAC
CCCAACGAGAAGCGCGATCACATGGTCCTGCTGGAGTTCGTGACCGCCGCCGGGATCACTCTCGGCATGG
ACGAGCTGTACAAGCCAAGCTTGAATTCTGCAGATATCCAGCACAGTGGCGGCCGCATGCGTGAAGCCCT
TTTTTCCCAAGATGGCTGGGGCTGTCAGCATGTTAACCAGGATACTAATTGGGAAGTTCCCAGTTCGCCA
GAACCAGCCAATAAGGATGCACCCGGTCCACCAATGTGGAAGCCAAGCATTAACAATGGTACTGATCTTT
GGGAGTCCAATTTGAGAAACGGAGGTCAGCCGGCCGCACAGCAAGTTCCAAAGCCGTCGTGGGGTCATAC
ACCATCCTCTAACTTAGGTGGAACATGGGGTGAGGACGACGATGGCGCCGATAGTAGTAGTGTGTGGACT
GGAGGAGCTGTTAGCAACGCGGGATCCGGAGCTGCAGTGGGAGTAAACCAAGCCGGAGTTAATGTCGGTC
CAGGCGGTGTTGTTTCGTCTGGCGGACCTCAGTGGGGACAAGGTGTCGTTGGCGTCGGACTTGGATCAAC
TGGCGGAAATGGTTCCAGTAACATTACAGGCTCTTCGGGCGTTGCCACGGGAAGCAGTGGCAATTCAAGT
AATGCCGGAAATGGATGGGGCGATCCACGCGAGATTCGTCCACTGGGCGTCGGAGGATCGATGGACATCC
GTAACGTCGAGCACCGTGGAGGAAATGGATCAGGCGCCACATCCAGTGACCCGCGTGATATCCGTATGAT
TGACCCACGCGATCCAATCCGGGGCGACCCACGCGGCATTTCAGGACGCCTCAACGGTACGTCAGAGATG
TGGGGACACCACCCGCAGATGTCGCACAATCAACTGCAGGGAATTAATAAGATGGTCGGACAGAGCGTTG
CGACAGCTAGTACGAGCGTTGGCACGTCAGGATCCGGAATTGGACCAGGCGGACCGGGACCAAGCACGGT
TTCGGGAAACATTCCGACGCAATGGGGTCCAGCCCAGCCCGTTAGTGTCGGAGTTAGCGGACCGAAGGAT
ATGTCGAAGCAAATTAGCGGCTGGGAAGAGCCGTCGCCTCCCCCACAACGCCGTAGCATCCCAAATTATG
ACGACGGAACGTCCCTCTGGGGACAACAGACACGCGTCCCGGCCGCTAGTGGACATTGGAAGGATATGAC
AGACTCCATTGGACGCAGCAGCCACCTGATGCGCGGACAGAGTCAGACCGGCGGAATTGGCATTGCTGGA
GTTGGAAATAGCAATGTTCCAGTGGGAGCCAATCCAAGTAATCCTATAAGCAGTGTAGTTGGACCTCAAG
CCCGGATTCCATCTGTGGGCGGCGTACAACACAAACCAGACGGCGGCGCTATGTGGGTGCATTCCGGCAA
TGTAGGTGGCAGAAATAATGTTGCTGCTGTTACTACTTGGGGAGATGACACTCATAGCGTTAATGTCGGC
GCTCCCAGCAGTGGCAGTGTATCCAGCAACAATTGGGTTGATGACAAGTCCAACTCAACCTTGGCACAAA
ACTCTTGGAGCGACCCGGCCCCTGTTGGAGTTAGTTGGGGCAATAAGCAAAGCAAACCGCCAAGCAATAG
TGCTTCATCAGGTTGGAGCACTGCTGCGGGCGTGGTGGATGGGGTTGATCTAGGATCTGAGTGGAACACG
CACGGGGGGATTATTGGAAAATCTCAGCAACAACAAAAACTAGCGGGACTTAACGTGGGAATGGTGAACG
TAATTAACGCGGAGATCATTAAGCAAAGCAAGCAATACAGGATCCTTGTCGAGAACGGCTTTAAAAAGGA
AGATGTAGAGCGGGCATTAGTGATTGCTAATATGAACATCGAAGAGGCAGCCGATATGCTCCGTGCCAAC
TCATCCCTATCAATGGATGGTTGGCGTCGACATGATGAGTCCCTTGGATCTTATGCCGACCACAATAGTT
CAACAAGCAGCGGTGGATTTGCTGGTCGTTACCCGGTCAACAGTGGACAACCTTCAATGTCCTTTCCTCA
TAATAACCTTATGAATAACATGGGAGGTACCGCTGTTACTGGAGGTAACAACAATACAAACATGACAGCT
TTACAGGTGCAAAAGTATTTAAATCAAGGGCAACATGGTGTCGCTGTTGGACCGCAAGCCGTTGGTAATT
CTTCAGCAGTATCTGTCGGATTTGGTCAGAACACGTCTAACGCAGCAGTGGCAGGAGCAGCCTCTGCAAA
TATAGCAGCAAATACAAACAACCAACCGTCTGGTCAGCAAATTCGCATGCTAGGCCAGCAAATTCAGTTG
GCCATTCATAGTGGTTTCATATCTAGTCAGATATTGACTCAACCGCTAACTCAAACAACCCTTAACCTTT
TAAACCAACTTCTTAGCAATATTAAGCATCTCCAGGCTGCACAGCAATCCCTTACCCGCGGGGGAAATGT
CAATCCAATGGCAGTGAATGTGGCTATATCTAAATACAAGCAGCAAATCCAGAATTTACAGAACCAGATA
AGTGCACAACAGGCTGTGTATGTAAAACAGCAAAATATGCAACCAACTTCACAACAACAACAGCCCCAAC
AACAGCAACTTCCTTCTGTTCATCTAAGTAACTCAGGCAACGACTATTTAAGAGGTCACGATGCAATAAA
TAATTTGCAAAGCAACTTTTCTGAGCTCAATATTAATAAGCCAAGTGGATATCAAGGAGCGTCCAATCAA
CAATCCCGATTAAATCAGTGGAAGCTTCCAGTATTAGATAAGGAGATCAACTCTGACAGTACGGAATTTT
CTCGTGCCCCAGGTGCAACGAAACAAAATTTGACGGCCAACACAAGCAACATAAACTCTTTGGGTCTTCA
AAACGATAGTACATGGTCAACTGGACGCAGTATTGGTGACGGTTGGCCTGATCCCTCATCTGATAACGAG
AATAAAGACTGGTCTGTTGCTCAGCCAACTTCAGCAGCAACTGCTTACACTGATCTGGTCCAAGAGTTTC
AGCCAGGCAAGCCATGGAAGGGTTCACAGATCAAAAGCATAGAAGATGATCCCAGCATTACACCAGGAAG
CGTTGCTAGATCTCCATTGTCTATTAATTCGACGCCAAAAGATGCTGACATATTTGCCAATACCGGTAAA
AATTCACCGACTGATTTACCGCCACTAAGTTTATCGTCGTCTACATGGAGTTTTAATCCAAACCAAAATT
ATCCGAGTCACAGTTGGTCTGACAATAGTCAACAATGTACCGCCACTTCGGAGCTTTGGACAAGCCCGCT
AAATAAATCATCGTCTCGAGGTCCCCCGCCAGGATTGACTGCCAATTCAAATAAATCTGCAAATAGTAAT
GCGTCAACGCCAACAACTATTACCGGAGGTGCGAATGGATGGTTACAGCCTCGAAGTGGCGGTGTTCAAA
CCACAAACACTAATTGGACAGGTGGTAACACCACTTGGGGCTCCAGTTGGTTGCTTTTGAAAAATCTAAC
AGCACAGATTGATGGTCCTACTTTGCGTACACTGTGTATGCAGCATGGGCCCCTTGTCAGCTTTCACCCG
TATTTGAACCAAGGAATTGCCTTATGTAAATATACTACTCGTGAGGAGGCGAACAAGGCGCAAATGGCGT
TAAACAACTGTGTCCTCGCCAACACCACAATATTTGCTGAATCTCCCAGCGAGAACGAGGTGCAAAGCAT
TATGCAGCACTTACCACAAACTCCTTCCTCTACAAGCTCTAGTGGAACTAGTGGTGGCAACGTCGGAGGC
GTCGGCACTTCAGCCAATAATGCAAACAGTGGTTCTGCAGCTTGTCTGTCCGGAAACAATAGCGGCAACG
GAAACGGCAGCGCGAGCGGCGCCGGCAGCGGCAACAATGGCAACAGTAGCTGCAACAACAGTGCCGCCGG
GGGGGGCAGCAGCAGCAACAACACGATTACCACTGTAGCAAATTCGAATCTTGTTGGTTCTAGTGGCTCT
GTCTCAAATTCCTCTGGCGTTACTGCTAACTCTAGTACTGTTTCTGTAGTTAGTTGTACAGCGAGTGGGA
ATTCCATAAATGGGGCAGGTACTGCAAACAGTTCTGGTTCAAAGAGTAGTGCAAACAATTTAGCTAGCGG
CCAGTCTAGCGCTTCTAACTTAACTAATAGCACCAATTCAACATGGCGACAAACTAGCCAAAACCAAGCT
CTTCAAAGTCAAAGCAGGCCATCAGGCAGAGAAGCTGACTTTGATTATATATCTCTCGTTTATTCCATTG
TTGATGATTAATCTAGAGGGCCCGCGGTTCGAAGGTAAGCCTATCCCTAACCCTCTCCTCGGTCTCGATT
CTACGCGTACCGGTCATCATCACCATCACCATTGAGTTTAAACCCGCTGATCAGCCTCGACTGTGCCTTC
TAAGGCCTGAGCTCGCTGATCAGCCTCGATCGAGGATCCAGACATGATAAGATACATTGATGAGTTTGGA
CAAACCACAACTAGAATGCAGTGAAAAAAATGCTTTATTTGTGAAATTTGTGATGCTATTGCTTTATTTG
TAACCATTATAAGCTGCAATAAACAAGTTAACAACAACAATTGCATTCATTTTATGTTTCAGGTTCAGGG
GGAGGTGTGGGAGGTTTTTTAAAGCAAGTAAAACCTCTACAAATGTGGTATGGCTGATTATGATCAGTCG
ACCGATGCCCTTGAGAGCCTTCAACCCAGTCAGCTCCTTCCGGTGGGCGCGGGGCATGACTATCGTCGCC
GCACTTATGACTGTCTTCTTTATCATGCAACTCGTAGGACAGGTGCCGGCAGCGCTCTGGGTCATTTTCG
GCGAGGACCGCTTTCGCTGGAGCGCGACGATGATCGGCCTGTCGCTTGCGGTATTCGGAATCTTGCACGC
CCTCGCTCAAGCCTTCGTCACTGGTCCCGCCACCAAACGTTTCGGCGAGAAGCAGGCCATTATCGCCGGC
ATGGCGGCCGACGCGCTGGGCTACGTCTTGCTGGCGTTCGCGACGCGAGGCTGGATGGCCTTCCCCATTA
TGATTCTTCTCGCTTCCGGCGGCATCGGGATGCCCGCGTTGCAGGCCATGCTGTCCAGGCAGGTAGATGA
CGACCATCAGGGACAGCTTCAAGGATCGCTCGCGGCTCTTACCAGCCAGCAAAAGGCCAGGAACCGTAAA
AAGGCCGCGTTGCTGGCGTTTTTCCATAGGCTCCGCCCCCCTGACGAGCATCACAAAAATCGACGCTCAA
GTCAGAGGTGGCGAAACCCGACAGGACTATAAAGATACCAGGCGTTTCCCCCTGGAAGCTCCCTCGTGCG
CTCTCCTGTTCCGACCCTGCCGCTTACCGGATACCTGTCCGCCTTTCTCCCTTCGGGAAGCGTGGCGCTT
TCTCAATGCTCACGCTGTAGGTATCTCAGTTCGGTGTAGGTCGTTCGCTCCAAGCTGGGCTGTGTGCACG
AACCCCCCGTTCAGCCCGACCGCTGCGCCTTATCCGGTAACTATCGTCTTGAGTCCAACCCGGTAAGACA
CGACTTATCGCCACTGGCAGCAGCCACTGGTAACAGGATTAGCAGAGCGAGGTATGTAGGCGGTGCTACA
GAGTTCTTGAAGTGGTGGCCTAACTACGGCTACACTAGAAGGACAGTATTTGGTATCTGCGCTCTGCTGA
AGCCAGTTACCTTCGGAAAAAGAGTTGGTAGCTCTTGATCCGGCAAACAAACCACCGCTGGTAGCGGTGG
TTTTTTTGTTTGCAAGCAGCAGATTACGCGCAGAAAAAAAGGATCTCAAGAAGATCCTTTGATCTTTTCT
ACGGGGTCTGACGCTCAGTGGAACGAAAACTCACGTTAAGGGATTTTGGTCATGAGATTATCAAAAAGGA
TCTTCACCTAGATCCTTTTAAATTAAAAATGAAGTTTTAAATCAATCTAAAGTATATATGAGTAAACTTG
GTCTGACAGTTACCAATGCTTAATCAGTGAGGCACCTATCTCAGCGATCTGTCTATTTCGTTCATCCATA
GTTGCCTGACTCCCCGTCGTGTAGATAACTACGATACGGGAGGGCTTACCATCTGGCCCCAGTGCTGCAA
TGATACCGCGAGACCCACGCTCACCGGCTCCAGATTTATCAGCAATAAACCAGCCAGCCGGAAGGGCCGA
GCGCAGAAGTGGTCCTGCAACTTTATCCGCCTCCATCCAGTCTATTAATTGTTGCCGGGAAGCTAGAGTA
AGTAGTTCGCCAGTTAATAGTTTGCGCAACGTTGTTGCCATTGCTGCAGGCATCGTGGTGTCACGCTCGT
CGTTTGGTATGGCTTCATTCAGCTCCGGTTCCCAACGATCAAGGCGAGTTACATGATCCCCCATGTTGTG
CAAAAAAGCGGTTAGCTCCTTCGGTCCTCCGATCGTTGTCAGAAGTAAGTTGGCCGCAGTGTTATCACTC
ATGGTTATGGCAGCACTGCATAATTCTCTTACTGTCATGCCATCCGTAAGATGCTTTTCTGTGACTGGTG
AGTACTCAACCAAGTCATTCTGAGAATAGTGTATGCGGCGACCGAGTTGCTCTTGCCCGGCGTCAACACG
GGATAATACCGCGCCACATAGCAGAACTTTAAAAGTGCTCATCATTGGAAAACGTTCTTCGGGGCGAAAA
CTCTCAAGGATCTTACCGCTGTTGAGATCCAGTTCGATGTAACCCACTCGTGCACCCAACTGATCTTCAG
CATCTTTTACTTTCACCAGCGTTTCTGGGTGAGCAAAAACAGGAAGGCAAAATGCCGCAAAAAAGGGAAT
AAGGGCGACACGGAAATGTTGAATACTCATACTCTTCCTTTTTCAATATTATTGAAGCATTTATCAGGGT
TATTGTCTCATGAGCGGATACATATTTGAATGTATTTAGAAAAATAAACAAATAGGGGTTCCGCGCACAT
TTCCCCGAAAAGTGCCACCTGACGTCTAAGAAACCATTATTATCATGACATTAACCTATAAAAATAGGCG
TATCACGAGGCCCTTTCGT
Features (pLannotate 1.2.2; 10 found; start..end, strand, type, name):
     56..2568    +  promoter       Ac5 promoter: Drosophila melanogaster actin 5C promoter
   2588..3304    +  CDS            EGFP: EGFP is a basic (constitutively fluorescent) green fluorescent protein published in 1996, derived from Aequorea victoria. It is reported to be a rapidly-maturing weak dimer with moderate acid sensitivity.
   3347..7498    +  CDS            gw: GAWKY_DROME - Also known as GW182 From Drosophila melanogaster (Fruit fly).
   7524..7565    +  CDS            V5 tag: epitope tag from simian virus 5
   7665..7799    -  polyA_signal   SV40 poly(A) signal: SV40 polyadenylation signal
   7822..7906    -  CDS            large T antigen (fragment): large T antigen from SV40 (simian virus 40)
   7907..8377    +  CDS            TcR (fragment): tetracycline efflux protein; tet; confers resistance to tetracycline
   8421..9009    -  rep_origin     ori: high-copy-number ColE1/pMB1/pBR322/pUC origin of replication
   9180..10040   -  CDS            AmpR: β-lactamase; bla; confers resistance to ampicillin, carbenicillin, and related antibiotics
  10041..10145   -  promoter       AmpR promoter: bla
