[The description below was written by a language model from this plasmid's Addgene catalogue record and pLannotate feature annotations shown in this document.]
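Description:
pAc5.1B-EGFP-DmGW182-E962Q-dsRNAres_L is a 10.2 kb insect expression plasmid for producing a GFP-tagged mutant of the Drosophila melanogaster GW182 protein (gene gw), a factor in miRNA-mediated gene silencing. The catalogue lists the backbone as unknown, although the name and annotated features are consistent with a pAc5.1-type vector. It is propagated in E. coli through a ColE1/pUC-type origin and selected with ampicillin via the β-lactamase gene and its own promoter. The repository records it as low copy even though the origin is annotated as a high-copy type. Short fragments of a tetracycline resistance gene and of SV40 large T antigen are also detected; these look like non-functional backbone remnants. No selectable marker for insect cells is annotated, which fits transient transfection use.

Expression is driven by the constitutive Drosophila actin 5C promoter. This is followed by EGFP and then the gw coding sequence, giving an N-terminal EGFP fusion that permits fluorescence detection or anti-GFP-based analysis. A V5 epitope tag lies downstream of gw, but the record does not show whether it is translated in frame or cut off by a stop codon. An SV40 polyadenylation signal follows the cassette. It is annotated on the reverse strand, though the SV40 poly(A) region is generally regarded as working in either orientation.

According to the name, the insert carries an E962Q substitution and is "dsRNAres", implying changes that make the transcript resistant to a dsRNA targeting endogenous gw. The record does not spell this out. Relative to the reference transcript, the depositor also notes two non-silent changes (V704A, N799S) and one silent change. Such a construct suits complementation assays in Drosophila cultured cells, testing whether the mutant restores silencing after knockdown of endogenous GW182. The associated publication concerns PABPC1-binding sites in GW182 proteins.
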