Addgene plasmid #146834: pAc5.1B-EGFP-DmGW182-E962Q-dsRNAres_L
Purpose: Insect Expression of DmGW182-E962Q-dsRNAres
Depositing lab: Elisa Izaurralde. Depositing organization: Max Planck Institute for Developmental Biology. Publication: Two PABPC1-binding sites in GW182 proteins promote miRNA-mediated gene silencing. Huntzinger E, Braun JE, Heimstädt S, Zekri L, Izaurralde E. EMBO J. 2010 Dec 15;29(24):4146-60. doi: 10.1038/emboj.2010.274 PubMed 21063388.
Backbone
  Vector backbone: Unknown
  Vector type: Insect Expression
Growth in bacteria
  Bacterial resistance: Ampicillin, 100 μg/mL
  Growth temperature: 37°C
  Growth strain: DH5alpha
  Copy number: Low Copy
Gene/Insert
  Gene/Insert name: DmGW182-E962Q-dsRNAres
  Species: D. melanogaster (fly)
  Mutation: Two non silent mutations V704A and N799S and one silent mutation G2295A compared to the sequence given by NM_166780 varA
  Entrez Gene: gw (a.k.a. Dmel_CG31992, CG11484, CG31992, CG9905, Dmel\CG31992, GQ182, GW, GW182, Gw, Gw182, anon-EST:Posey205, dGW182, gw182)
  Cloning method: Unknown
Terms and licenses: Academic/Nonprofit Terms; Industry Terms: Not Available to Industry
Depositor comments: Plasmids from this collection were made available to the research community and donated after the lab closed. Please note that the sequence provided by the depositing laboratory may be theoretical/predicted or based on Sanger sequencing results. There may be discrepancies between sequencing results obtained by Addgene and the depositor sequence. If an Addgene verified sequence is not available, please contact before placing your order to request that our lab fully sequence the plasmid.
How to cite: pAc5.1B-EGFP-DmGW182-E962Q-dsRNAres_L was a gift from Elisa Izaurralde (Addgene plasmid # 146834 ; http://n2t.net/addgene:146834 ; RRID:Addgene_146834)
